Addgene plasmid #144439: TFORF2963
Purpose: Lentiviral vector for overexpressing transcription factor ORFs with unique 24-bp barcodes. Barcodes facilitate identification of transcription factors in pooled screens.
Depositing lab: Feng Zhang. Depositing organization: Broad Institute. Publication: A transcription factor atlas of directed differentiation. Joung J, Ma S, Tay T, Geiger-Schuller KR, Kirchgatterer PC, Verdine VK, Guo B, Arias-Garcia MA, Allen WE, Singh A, Kuksenko O, Abudayyeh OO, Gootenberg JS, Fu Z, Macrae RK, Buenrostro JD, Regev A, Zhang F. Cell. 2023 Jan 5;186(1):209-229.e26. doi: 10.1016/j.cell.2022.11.026. PubMed 36608654.
Backbone
  Vector backbone: pLX_TRC317
  Backbone manufacturer: Broad Institute Genetic Perturbation Platform
  Backbone size w/o insert (bp): 8264
  Vector type: Mammalian Expression, Lentiviral
  Selectable markers: Puromycin
Growth in bacteria
  Bacterial resistance: Ampicillin, 100 μg/mL
  Growth temperature: 37°C
  Growth strain: NEB Stable
  Copy number: High Copy
Gene/Insert
  Gene/Insert name: NR2C2
  Species: H. sapiens (human)
  Insert size (bp): 2060
  Entrez Gene: NR2C2 (a.k.a. TAK1, TR4)
  Promoter: EF1a
  Cloning method: Gateway Cloning
  Sequencing primers: 5′ GGGTGGAGACTGAAGTTAGGCCAG; 3′ CACATAGCGTAAAAGGAGCAACATAG
Resource information
  A portion of this plasmid was derived from a plasmid made by: Broad Institute Genetic Perturbation Platform
Terms and licenses: Academic/Nonprofit Terms; Industry Terms: Not Available to Industry
Depositor comments: NM_003298.4 Please test multiple small colonies in case of plasmid recombination. To make this collection available in a timely manner, a portion of this collection was not fully sequenced by Addgene. If an Addgene verified full plasmid sequence is not available, please contact us prior to placing an order to request the full sequence.
How to cite: TFORF2963 was a gift from Feng Zhang (Addgene plasmid # 144439 ; http://n2t.net/addgene:144439 ; RRID:Addgene_144439)
