[The description below was written by a language model from this plasmid's Addgene catalogue record and pLannotate feature annotations shown in this document.]
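Description:
TFORF2963 is a third-generation-style, self-inactivating lentiviral expression plasmid built on the pLX_TRC317 backbone, carrying the human orphan nuclear receptor NR2C2 (also known as TR4 or TAK1) as one member of a barcoded transcription factor ORF collection. In bacteria it is maintained through a high-copy ColE1/pUC-type origin and selected with ampicillin via the β-lactamase gene. An f1 origin and remnants of a lac/lacZα cloning region with T7 and T3 promoters also sit in the backbone. The depositor notes that the plasmid can recombine, as is common for LTR-containing vectors.

The viral portion begins with an RSV promoter fused to a truncated HIV-1 5' LTR, which drives Tat-independent production of genomic RNA. It is followed by the Ψ packaging signal, a gag fragment, the Rev response element and a cPPT/CTS, and it ends in a ΔU3 3' LTR and an SV40 polyadenylation signal. Two cassettes lie within this unit. An SV40 early promoter drives puromycin N-acetyltransferase, allowing selection of transduced mammalian cells. Downstream, the EF-1α promoter drives the NR2C2 coding sequence, which was introduced by Gateway cloning and is flanked by attB1 and attB2 sites. A V5 epitope tag lies just after attB2, positioned for a C-terminal fusion, though the record does not confirm that it is read in frame. A WPRE follows to enhance transcript expression.

According to the record, each construct in the collection carries a unique 24-bp barcode for identifying the transcription factor in pooled overexpression screens, such as directed differentiation studies. The barcode itself is not annotated in the feature table.
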