Features (pLannotate 1.2.2; 34 found; start..end, strand, type, name):
      5..231     +  promoter       RSV promoter: Rous sarcoma virus enhancer/promoter
    232..412     +  LTR            5' LTR (truncated): truncated 5' long terminal repeat (LTR) from HIV-1
    459..584     +  misc_feature   HIV-1 Ψ: packaging signal of human immunodeficiency virus type 1
    568..931     +  CDS            HIV-1 gag (fragment): gag protein from human immunodeficiency virus 1; gag
   1077..1310    +  misc_feature   RRE: The Rev response element (RRE) of HIV-1 allows for Rev-dependent mRNA export from the nucleus to the cytoplasm.
   1687..1713    +  CDS            Rev (fragment): human immunodeficiency virus 1 (HIV-1) Rev protein; rev; enhances nuclear export of unspliced and incompletely spliced viral mRNAs
   1720..1743    +  promoter       SV40 promoter (fragment): SV40 early promoter
   1744..1815    +  promoter       SV40 promoter (fragment): SV40 enhancer and early promoter
   1839..1974    +  rep_origin     SV40 ori: SV40 origin of replication
   2020..2616    +  CDS            PuroR (fragment): puromycin N-acetyltransferase; pac from Streptomyces; confers resistance to puromycin
   2665..2782    +  misc_feature   cPPT/CTS: central polypurine tract and central termination sequence of HIV-1
   2847..2913    +  CDS            small t antigen (fragment): SV40 (simian virus 40) small t antigen
   2920..4098    +  promoter       EF-1α promoter: strong constitutive promoter for human elongation factor EF-1α
   4118..4142    +  protein_bind   attB1: mutant version of attB; recombination site for the Gateway® BP reaction BP Clonase™
   4148..5992    +  CDS            NR2C2: NR2C2_HUMAN - Also known as TAK1, TR4. Experimental evidence at protein level: Swiss-Prot protein existence level 1. Orphan nuclear receptor that can act as a repressor or activator of transcription. An important repressor of nuclear receptor signaling pathways such as retinoic acid receptor, retinoid X, vitamin D3 receptor, thyroid hormone receptor and estrogen receptor pathways. May regulate gene expression during the late phase of spermatogenesis. Together with NR2C1, forms the core of the DRED (direct repeat erythroid-definitive) complex that represses embryonic and fetal globin transcript
   5997..6021    -  protein_bind   attB2: mutant version of attB; recombination site for the Gateway® BP reaction BP Clonase™
   6029..6070    +  CDS            V5 tag: epitope tag from simian virus 5
   6086..6139    +  promoter       U6 promoter (fragment): RNA polymerase III promoter for human U6 snRNA
   6181..6769    +  misc_feature   WPRE: woodchuck hepatitis virus posttranscriptional regulatory element
   6820..6839    +  misc_feature   cPPT/CTS (fragment): central polypurine tract and central termination sequence of HIV-1
   6841..7074    +  LTR            3' LTR (ΔU3): self-inactivating 3' long terminal repeat (LTR) from HIV-1
   7152..7273    +  polyA_signal   SV40 poly(A) signal: SV40 polyadenylation signal
   7313..7448    +  rep_origin     SV40 ori: SV40 origin of replication
   7469..7487    -  promoter       T7 promoter: promoter for bacteriophage T7 RNA polymerase
   7495..7650    +  CDS            lacZα (fragment): LacZα fragment of β-galactosidase; lacZ fragment
   7655..8083    +  rep_origin     f1 ori (sequence partly withheld): f1 bacteriophage origin of replication; arrow indicates direction of (+) strand synthesis
   8136..8240    +  promoter       AmpR promoter: bla
   8241..9101    +  CDS            AmpR: β-lactamase; bla; confers resistance to ampicillin, carbenicillin, and related antibiotics
   9272..9860    +  rep_origin     ori: high-copy-number ColE1/pMB1/pBR322/pUC origin of replication
  10043..10135   +  CDS            lacI (fragment): lac repressor; lacI; The lac repressor binds to the lac operator to inhibit transcription in E. coli. This inhibition can be relieved by adding lactose or isopropyl-β-D-thiogalactopyranoside (IPTG).
  10148..10169   +  protein_bind   CAP binding site: CAP binding activates transcription in the presence of cAMP. E. coli catabolite activator protein
  10184..10214   +  promoter       lac promoter: promoter for the E. coli lac operon
  10222..10238   +  protein_bind   lac operator: The lac repressor binds to the lac operator to inhibit transcription in E. coli. This inhibition can be relieved by adding lactose or isopropyl-β-D-thiogalactopyranoside (IPTG). lac repressor encoded by lacI
  10283..10301   +  promoter       T3 promoter: promoter for bacteriophage T3 RNA polymerase
>Addgene plasmid #144439 | TFORF2963 | addgene full sequence | sequence record 404203 | Addgene NGS Result
TTAATGTAGTCTTATGCAATACTCTTGTAGTCTTGCAACATGGTAACGATGAGTTAGCAACATGCCTTAC
AAGGAGAGAAAAAGCACCGTGCATGCCGATTGGTGGAAGTAAGGTGGTACGATCGTGCCTTATTAGGAAG
GCAACAGACGGGTCTGACATGGATTGGACGAACCACTGAATTGCCGCATTGCAGAGATATTGTATTTAAG
TGCCTAGCTCGATACATAAACGGGTCTCTCTGGTTAGACCAGATCTGAGCCTGGGAGCTCTCTGGCTAAC
TAGGGAACCCACTGCTTAAGCCTCAATAAAGCTTGCCTTGAGTGCTTCAAGTAGTGTGTGCCCGTCTGTT
GTGTGACTCTGGTAACTAGAGATCCCTCAGACCCTTTTAGTCAGTGTGGAAAATCTCTAGCAGTGGCGCC
CGAACAGGGACTTGAAAGCGAAAGGGAAACCAGAGGAGCTCTCTCGACGCAGGACTCGGCTTGCTGAAGC
GCGCACGGCAAGAGGCGAGGGGCGGCGACTGGTGAGTACGCCAAAAATTTTGACTAGCGGAGGCTAGAAG
GAGAGAGATGGGTGCGAGAGCGTCAGTATTAAGCGGGGGAGAATTAGATCGCGATGGGAAAAAATTCGGT
TAAGGCCAGGGGGAAAGAAAAAATATAAATTAAAACATATAGTATGGGCAAGCAGGGAGCTAGAACGATT
CGCAGTTAATCCTGGCCTGTTAGAAACATCAGAAGGCTGTAGACAAATACTGGGACAGCTACAACCATCC
CTTCAGACAGGATCAGAAGAACTTAGATCATTATATAATACAGTAGCAACCCTCTATTGTGTGCATCAAA
GGATAGAGATAAAAGACACCAAGGAAGCTTTAGACAAGATAGAGGAAGAGCAAAACAAAAGTAAGACCAC
CGCACAGCAAGCGGCCGCTGATCTTCAGACCTGGAGGAGGAGATATGAGGGACAATTGGAGAAGTGAATT
ATATAAATATAAAGTAGTAAAAATTGAACCATTAGGAGTAGCACCCACCAAGGCAAAGAGAAGAGTGGTG
CAGAGAGAAAAAAGAGCAGTGGGAATAGGAGCTTTGTTCCTTGGGTTCTTGGGAGCAGCAGGAAGCACTA
TGGGCGCAGCGTCAATGACGCTGACGGTACAGGCCAGACAATTATTGTCTGGTATAGTGCAGCAGCAGAA
CAATTTGCTGAGGGCTATTGAGGCGCAACAGCATCTGTTGCAACTCACAGTCTGGGGCATCAAGCAGCTC
CAGGCAAGAATCCTGGCTGTGGAAAGATACCTAAAGGATCAACAGCTCCTGGGGATTTGGGGTTGCTCTG
GAAAACTCATTTGCACCACTGCTGTGCCTTGGAATGCTAGTTGGAGTAATAAATCTCTGGAACAGATTTG
GAATCACACGACCTGGATGGAGTGGGACAGAGAAATTAACAATTACACAAGCTTAATACACTCCTTAATT
GAAGAATCGCAAAACCAGCAAGAAAAGAATGAACAAGAATTATTGGAATTAGATAAATGGGCAAGTTTGT
GGAATTGGTTTAACATAACAAATTGGCTGTGGTATATAAAATTATTCATAATGATAGTAGGAGGCTTGGT
AGGTTTAAGAATAGTTTTTGCTGTACTTTCTATAGTGAATAGAGTTAGGCAGGGATATTCACCATTATCG
TTTCAGACCCACCTCCCAACCCCGAGGGGACCCATGCATTGCATCTCAATTAGTCAGCAACCAGGTGTGG
AAAGTCCCCAGGCTCCCCAGCAGGCAGAAGTATGCAAAGCATGCGTCTCAATTAGTCAGCAACCATAGTC
CCGCCCCTAACTCCGCCCATCCCGCCCCTAACTCCGCCCAGTTCCGCCCATTCTCCGCCCCATGGCTGAC
TAATTTTTTTTATTTATGCAGAGGCCGAGGCCGCCTCGGCCTCTGAGCTATTCCAGAAGTAGTGAGGAGG
CTTTTTTGGAGGCCTAGGCTTTTGCAAAAAGCTTTCTAGAGGTACCACCGGAGCTTACCATGACCGAGTA
CAAGCCCACGGTGCGCCTCGCCACCCGCGACGACGTCCCCAGGGCCGTACGCACCCTCGCCGCCGCGTTC
GCCGACTACCCCGCCACGCGCCACACCGTCGATCCGGACCGCCACATCGAGCGGGTCACCGAGCTGCAAG
AACTCTTCCTCACGCGCGTCGGGCTCGACATCGGCAAGGTGTGGGTCGCGGACGACGGCGCCGCCGTGGC
GGTCTGGACCACGCCGGAGAGCGTCGAAGCGGGGGCGGTGTTCGCCGAGATCGGCCCGCGCATGGCCGAG
TTGAGCGGTTCCCGGCTGGCCGCGCAGCAACAGATGGAAGGCCTCCTGGCGCCGCACCGGCCCAAGGAGC
CCGCGTGGTTCCTGGCCACCGTCGGCGTCTCGCCCGACCACCAGGGCAAGGGTCTGGGCAGCGCCGTCGT
GCTCCCCGGAGTGGAGGCGGCCGAGCGCGCCGGGGTGCCCGCCTTCCTGGAGACCTCCGCGCCCCGCAAC
CTCCCCTTCTACGAGCGGCTCGGCTTCACCGTCACCGCCGACGTCGAGGTGCCCGAAGGACCGCGCACCT
GGTGCATGACCCGCAAGCCCGGTGCCAGTTAACGAATTCTAGATCTTGAGACAAATGGCAGTATTCATCC
ACAATTTTAAAAGAAAAGGGGGGATTGGGGGGTACAGTGCAGGGGAAAGAATAGTAGACATAATAGCAAC
AGACATACAAACTAAAGAATTACAAAAACAAATTACAAAAATTCAAAATTTTCGGGTTTATTACAGGGAC
AGCAGAGATCCACTTTGGCGCCGGCTCGAGGCCTGCAGGTGCAAAGATGGATAAAGTTTTAAACAGAGAG
GAATCTTTGCAGCTAATGGACCTTCTAGGTCTTGAAAGGAGTGGGAATTGGCTCCGGTGCCCGTCAGTGG
GCAGAGCGCACATCGCCCACAGTCCCCGAGAAGTTGGGGGGAGGGGTCGGCAATTGAACCGGTGCCTAGA
GAAGGTGGCGCGGGGTAAACTGGGAAAGTGATGTCGTGTACTGGCTCCGCCTTTTTCCCGAGGGTGGGGG
AGAACCGTATATAAGTGCAGTAGTCGCCGTGAACGTTCTTTTTCGCAACGGGTTTGCCGCCAGAACACAG
GTAAGTGCCGTGTGTGGTTCCCGCGGGCCTGGCCTCTTTACGGGTTATGGCCCTTGCGTGCCTTGAATTA
CTTCCACCTGGCTGCAGTACGTGATTCTTGATCCCGAGCTTCGGGTTGGAAGTGGGTGGGAGAGTTCGAG
GCCTTGCGCTTAAGGAGCCCCTTCGCCTCGTGCTTGAGTTGAGGCCTGGCCTGGGCGCTGGGGCCGCCGC
GTGCGAATCTGGTGGCACCTTCGCGCCTGTCTCGCTGCTTTCGATAAGTCTCTAGCCATTTAAAATTTTT
GATGACCTGCTGCGACGCTTTTTTTCTGGCAAGATAGTCTTGTAAATGCGGGCCAAGATCTGCACACTGG
TATTTCGGTTTTTGGGGCCGCGGGCGGCGACGGGGCCCGTGCGTCCCAGCGCACATGTTCGGCGAGGCGG
GGCCTGCGAGCGCGGCCACCGAGAATCGGACGGGGGTAGTCTCAAGCTGGCCGGCCTGCTCTGGTGCCTG
GCCTCGCGCCGCCGTGTATCGCCCCGCCCTGGGCGGCAAGGCTGGCCCGGTCGGCACCAGTTGCGTGAGC
GGAAAGATGGCCGCTTCCCGGCCCTGCTGCAGGGAGCTCAAAATGGAGGACGCGGCGCTCGGGAGAGCGG
GCGGGTGAGTCACCCACACAAAGGAAAAGGGCCTTTCCGTCCTCAGCCGTCGCTTCATGTGACTCCACGG
AGTACCGGGCGCCGTCCAGGCACCTCGATTAGTTCTCGAGCTTTTGGAGTACGTCGTCTTTAGGTTGGGG
GGAGGGGTTTTATGCGATGGAGTTTCCCCACACTGAGTGGGTGGAGACTGAAGTTAGGCCAGCTTGGCAC
TTGATGTAATTCTCCTTGGAATTTGCCCTTTTTGAGTTTGGATCTTGGTTCATTCTCAAGCCTCAGACAG
TGGTTCAAAGTTTTTTTCTTCCATTTCAGGTGTCGTGAGGCTAGCATCGATTGATCAACAAGTTTGTACA
AAAAAGCAGGCTTCACCATGACCAGCCCCTCCCCACGCATCCAGATAATCTCCACCGACTCTGCTGTAGC
CTCACCTCAGCGCATTCAGGGCTCTGAACCTGCCTCTGGCCCATTGAGTGTTTTCACATCTTTGAACAAA
GAGAAGATTGTCACAGACCAGCAGACAGGACAGAAAATCCAGATAGTCACCGCAGTGGACGCCTCCGGAT
CCCCCAAACAGCAGTTCATCCTGACCAGCCCAGATGGAGCTGGAACTGGGAAGGTGATCCTGGCTTCCCC
AGAGACATCCAGCGCCAAGCAACTCATATTCACCACCTCAGACAACCTCGTCCCTGGCAGGATCCAGATT
GTCACGGATTCTGCCTCTGTGGAGCGTTTACTGGGGAAGACGGACGTCCAGCGGCCCCAGGTGGTAGAGT
ACTGTGTGGTCTGTGGCGACAAAGCCTCCGGCCGTCACTATGGGGCTGTCAGTTGTGAAGGTTGCAAAGG
TTTCTTCAAAAGGAGTGTGAGGAAAAATTTGACCTACAGCTGCCGGAGCAACCAAGACTGCATCATCAAT
AAACATCACCGGAACCGCTGTCAGTTTTGCCGGCTGAAAAAATGCTTAGAGATGGGCATGAAAATGGAAT
CTGTGCAGAGTGAACGGAAGCCCTTCGATGTGCAACGGGAGAAACCAAGCAATTGTGCTGCTTCAACTGA
GAAAATCTATATCCGGAAAGACCTGAGAAGTCCCCTGATAGCTACTCCCACGTTTGTGGCAGACAAAGAT
GGAGCAAGACAAACAGGTCTTCTTGATCCAGGGATGCTTGTGAACATCCAGCAGCCTTTGATACGTGAGG
ATGGTACAGTTCTCCTGGCCACGGATTCTAAGGCTGAAACAAGCCAGGGAGCTCTGGGCACACTGGCAAA
TGTAGTGACCTCCCTTGCCAACCTAAGTGAATCTTTGAACAACGGTGACACTTCAGAAATCCAGCCAGAG
GACCAGTCTGCAAGTGAGATAACTCGGGCATTTGATACCTTAGCTAAAGCACTTAATACCACAGACAGCT
CCTCTTCTCCAAGCTTGGCAGATGGGATAGACACCAGTGGAGGAGGGAGCATCCACGTCATCAGCAGAGA
CCAGTCGACACCCATCATTGAGGTTGAAGGCCCCCTCCTTTCAGACACACACGTCACATTTAAGCTAACA
ATGCCCAGTCCAATGCCAGAGTACCTCAACGTGCACTACATCTGTGAGTCTGCATCCCGTCTGCTTTTCC
TCTCAATGCACTGGGCTCGGTCAATCCCAGCCTTTCAGGCACTTGGGCAGGACTGCAACACCAGCCTTGT
GCGGGCCTGCTGGAATGAGCTCTTCACCCTCGGCCTGGCCCAGTGTGCCCAGGTCATGAGTCTCTCCACC
ATCCTGGCTGCCATTGTCAACCACCTGCAGAACAGCATCCAGGAAGATAAACTTTCTGGTGACCGGATAA
AGCAAGTCATGGAGCACATCTGGAAGCTGCAGGAGTTCTGTAACAGCATGGCGAAGCTGGATATAGATGG
CTATGAGTATGCATACCTTAAAGCTATAGTTCTCTTTAGCCCCGATCATCCAGGTTTGACCAGCACAAGC
CAGATTGAAAAATTCCAAGAAAAGGCACAGATGGAGTTGCAGGACTATGTTCAGAAAACCTACTCAGAAG
ACACCTACCGATTGGCCCGGATCCTCGTTCGCCTGCCGGCACTCAGGCTGATGAGCTCCAACATAACAGA
AGAACTTTTTTTTACTGGTCTCATTGGCAATGTTTCGATAGACAGCATAATCCCCTACATCCTCAAGATG
GAGACAGCAGAGTATAATGGCCAGATCACCGGAGCCAGTCTATGAGACCCAGCTTTCTTGTACAAAGTGG
TTGATATCGGTAAGCCTATCCCTAACCCTCTCCTCGGTCTCGATTCTACGTAGTAATGAACTAGTCCGTA
ACTTGAAAGTATTTCGATTTCTTGGCTTTATATATCTTGTGGAAAGGACGAGAATTCCCAACAAACTGAC
ATGCAACGCGTTAAGTCGACAATCAACCTCTGGATTACAAAATTTGTGAAAGATTGACTGGTATTCTTAA
CTATGTTGCTCCTTTTACGCTATGTGGATACGCTGCTTTAATGCCTTTGTATCATGCTATTGCTTCCCGT
ATGGCTTTCATTTTCTCCTCCTTGTATAAATCCTGGTTGCTGTCTCTTTATGAGGAGTTGTGGCCCGTTG
TCAGGCAACGTGGCGTGGTGTGCACTGTGTTTGCTGACGCAACCCCCACTGGTTGGGGCATTGCCACCAC
CTGTCAGCTCCTTTCCGGGACTTTCGCTTTCCCCCTCCCTATTGCCACGGCGGAACTCATCGCCGCCTGC
CTTGCCCGCTGCTGGACAGGGGCTCGGCTGTTGGGCACTGACAATTCCGTGGTGTTGTCGGGGAAATCAT
CGTCCTTTCCTTGGCTGCTCGCCTGTGTTGCCACCTGGATTCTGCGCGGGACGTCCTTCTGCTACGTCCC
TTCGGCCCTCAATCCAGCGGACCTTCCTTCCCGCGGCCTGCTGCCGGCTCTGCGGCCTCTTCCGCGTCTT
CGCCTTCGCCCTCAGACGAGTCGGATCTCCCTTTGGGCCGCCTCCCCGCGTCGACTTTAAGACCAATGAC
TTACAAGGCAGCTGTAGATCTTAGCCACTTTTTAAAAGAAAAGGGGGGACTGGAAGGGCTAATTCACTCC
CAACGAAGACAAGATCTGCTTTTTGCTTGTACTGGGTCTCTCTGGTTAGACCAGATCTGAGCCTGGGAGC
TCTCTGGCTAACTAGGGAACCCACTGCTTAAGCCTCAATAAAGCTTGCCTTGAGTGCTTCAAGTAGTGTG
TGCCCGTCTGTTGTGTGACTCTGGTAACTAGAGATCCCTCAGACCCTTTTAGTCAGTGTGGAAAATCTCT
AGCAGTACGTATAGTAGTTCATGTCATCTTATTATTCAGTATTTATAACTTGCAAAGAAATGAATATCAG
AGAGTGAGAGGAACTTGTTTATTGCAGCTTATAATGGTTACAAATAAAGCAATAGCATCACAAATTTCAC
AAATAAAGCATTTTTTTCACTGCATTCTAGTTGTGGTTTGTCCAAACTCATCAATGTATCTTATCATGTC
TGGCTCTAGCTATCCCGCCCCTAACTCCGCCCATCCCGCCCCTAACTCCGCCCAGTTCCGCCCATTCTCC
GCCCCATGGCTGACTAATTTTTTTTATTTATGCAGAGGCCGAGGCCGCCTCGGCCTCTGAGCTATTCCAG
AAGTAGTGAGGAGGCTTTTTTGGAGGCCTAGGGACGTACCCAATTCGCCCTATAGTGAGTCGTATTACGC
GCGCTCACTGGCCGTCGTTTTACAACGTCGTGACTGGGAAAACCCTGGCGTTACCCAACTTAATCGCCTT
GCAGCACATCCCCCTTTCGCCAGCTGGCGTAATAGCGAAGAGGCCCGCACCGATCGCCCTTCCCAACAGT
TGCGCAGCCTGAATGGCGAATGGG
[124 nt withheld, positions 7655-7778]
C
[91 nt withheld, positions 7780-7870]
A
[49 nt withheld, positions 7872-7920]
CCTTTGACGTTGGAGTCCACGTTCTTT
[37 nt withheld, positions 7948-7984]
ACCCTATCTCGGTCTATTCTTTTGATTTATAAGGGATTTTGCCGATTTCGGCCTATTGGTTAAAAAATGA
GCTGATTTAACAAAAATTTAACGCGAATTTTAACAAAATATTAACGCTTACAATTTAGGTGGCACTTTTC
GGGGAAATGTGCGCGGAACCCCTATTTGTTTATTTTTCTAAATACATTCAAATATGTATCCGCTCATGAG
ACAATAACCCTGATAAATGCTTCAATAATATTGAAAAAGGAAGAGTATGAGTATTCAACATTTCCGTGTC
GCCCTTATTCCCTTTTTTGCGGCATTTTGCCTTCCTGTTTTTGCTCACCCAGAAACGCTGGTGAAAGTAA
AAGATGCTGAAGATCAGTTGGGTGCACGAGTGGGTTACATCGAACTGGATCTCAACAGCGGTAAGATCCT
TGAGAGTTTTCGCCCCGAAGAACGTTTTCCAATGATGAGCACTTTTAAAGTTCTGCTATGTGGCGCGGTA
TTATCCCGTATTGACGCCGGGCAAGAGCAACTCGGTCGCCGCATACACTATTCTCAGAATGACTTGGTTG
AGTACTCACCAGTCACAGAAAAGCATCTTACGGATGGCATGACAGTAAGAGAATTATGCAGTGCTGCCAT
AACCATGAGTGATAACACTGCGGCCAACTTACTTCTGACAACGATCGGAGGACCGAAGGAGCTAACCGCT
TTTTTGCACAACATGGGGGATCATGTAACTCGCCTTGATCGTTGGGAACCGGAGCTGAATGAAGCCATAC
CAAACGACGAGCGTGACACCACGATGCCTGTAGCAATGGCAACAACGTTGCGCAAACTATTAACTGGCGA
ACTACTTACTCTAGCTTCCCGGCAACAATTAATAGACTGGATGGAGGCGGATAAAGTTGCAGGACCACTT
CTGCGCTCGGCCCTTCCGGCTGGCTGGTTTATTGCTGATAAATCTGGAGCCGGTGAGCGTGGGTCTCGCG
GTATCATTGCAGCACTGGGGCCAGATGGTAAGCCCTCCCGTATCGTAGTTATCTACACGACGGGGAGTCA
GGCAACTATGGATGAACGAAATAGACAGATCGCTGAGATAGGTGCCTCACTGATTAAGCATTGGTAACTG
TCAGACCAAGTTTACTCATATATACTTTAGATTGATTTAAAACTTCATTTTTAATTTAAAAGGATCTAGG
TGAAGATCCTTTTTGATAATCTCATGACCAAAATCCCTTAACGTGAGTTTTCGTTCCACTGAGCGTCAGA
CCCCGTAGAAAAGATCAAAGGATCTTCTTGAGATCCTTTTTTTCTGCGCGTAATCTGCTGCTTGCAAACA
AAAAAACCACCGCTACCAGCGGTGGTTTGTTTGCCGGATCAAGAGCTACCAACTCTTTTTCCGAAGGTAA
CTGGCTTCAGCAGAGCGCAGATACCAAATACTGTTCTTCTAGTGTAGCCGTAGTTAGGCCACCACTTCAA
GAACTCTGTAGCACCGCCTACATACCTCGCTCTGCTAATCCTGTTACCAGTGGCTGCTGCCAGTGGCGAT
AAGTCGTGTCTTACCGGGTTGGACTCAAGACGATAGTTACCGGATAAGGCGCAGCGGTCGGGCTGAACGG
GGGGTTCGTGCACACAGCCCAGCTTGGAGCGAACGACCTACACCGAACTGAGATACCTACAGCGTGAGCT
ATGAGAAAGCGCCACGCTTCCCGAAGGGAGAAAGGCGGACAGGTATCCGGTAAGCGGCAGGGTCGGAACA
GGAGAGCGCACGAGGGAGCTTCCAGGGGGAAACGCCTGGTATCTTTATAGTCCTGTCGGGTTTCGCCACC
TCTGACTTGAGCGTCGATTTTTGTGATGCTCGTCAGGGGGGCGGAGCCTATGGAAAAACGCCAGCAACGC
GGCCTTTTTACGGTTCCTGGCCTTTTGCTGGCCTTTTGCTCACATGTTCTTTCCTGCGTTATCCCCTGAT
TCTGTGGATAACCGTATTACCGCCTTTGAGTGAGCTGATACCGCTCGCCGCAGCCGAACGACCGAGCGCA
GCGAGTCAGTGAGCGAGGAAGCGGAAGAGCGCCCAATACGCAAACCGCCTCTCCCCGCGCGTTGGCCGAT
TCATTAATGCAGCTGGCACGACAGGTTTCCCGACTGGAAAGCGGGCAGTGAGCGCAACGCAATTAATGTG
AGTTAGCTCACTCATTAGGCACCCCAGGCTTTACACTTTATGCTTCCGGCTCGTATGTTGTGTGGAATTG
TGAGCGGATAACAATTTCACACAGGAAACAGCTATGACCATGATTACGCCAAGCGCGCAATTAACCCTCA
CTAAAGGGAACAAAAGCTGGAGCTGCAAGC
