>Addgene plasmid #144439 | TFORF2963 | depositor partial sequence | sequence record 285432 | Insert
ATCGATTGATCAACAAGTTTGTACAAAAAAGCAGGCTTCACCATGACCAGCCCCTCCCCACGCATCCAGA
TAATCTCCACCGACTCTGCTGTAGCCTCACCTCAGCGCATTCAGGGCTCTGAACCTGCCTCTGGCCCATT
GAGTGTTTTCACATCTTTGAACAAAGAGAAGATTGTCACAGACCAGCAGACAGGACAGAAAATCCAGATA
GTCACCGCAGTGGACGCCTCCGGATCCCCCAAACAGCAGTTCATCCTGACCAGCCCAGATGGAGCTGGAA
CTGGGAAGGTGATCCTGGCTTCCCCAGAGACATCCAGCGCCAAGCAACTCATATTCACCACCTCAGACAA
CCTCGTCCCTGGCAGGATCCAGATTGTCACGGATTCTGCCTCTGTGGAGCGTTTACTGGGGAAGACGGAC
GTCCAGCGGCCCCAGGTGGTAGAGTACTGTGTGGTCTGTGGCGACAAAGCCTCCGGCCGTCACTATGGGG
CTGTCAGTTGTGAAGGTTGCAAAGGTTTCTTCAAAAGGAGTGTGAGGAAAAATTTGACCTACAGCTGCCG
GAGCAACCAAGACTGCATCATCAATAAACATCACCGGAACCGCTGTCAGTTTTGCCGGCTGAAAAAATGC
TTAGAGATGGGCATGAAAATGGAATCTGTGCAGAGTGAACGGAAGCCCTTCGATGTGCAACGGGAGAAAC
CAAGCAATTGTGCTGCTTCAACTGAGAAAATCTATATCCGGAAAGACCTGAGAAGTCCCCTGATAGCTAC
TCCCACGTTTGTGGCAGACAAAGATGGAGCAAGACAAACAGGTCTTCTTGATCCAGGGATGCTTGTGAAC
ATCCAGCAGCCTTTGATACGTGAGGATGGTACAGTTCTCCTGGCCACGGATTCTAAGGCTGAAACAAGCC
AGGGAGCTCTGGGCACACTGGCAAATGTAGTGACCTCCCTTGCCAACCTAAGTGAATCTTTGAACAACGG
TGACACTTCAGAAATCCAGCCAGAGGACCAGTCTGCAAGTGAGATAACTCGGGCATTTGATACCTTAGCT
AAAGCACTTAATACCACAGACAGCTCCTCTTCTCCAAGCTTGGCAGATGGGATAGACACCAGTGGAGGAG
GGAGCATCCACGTCATCAGCAGAGACCAGTCGACACCCATCATTGAGGTTGAAGGCCCCCTCCTTTCAGA
CACACACGTCACATTTAAGCTAACAATGCCCAGTCCAATGCCAGAGTACCTCAACGTGCACTACATCTGT
GAGTCTGCATCCCGTCTGCTTTTCCTCTCAATGCACTGGGCTCGGTCAATCCCAGCCTTTCAGGCACTTG
GGCAGGACTGCAACACCAGCCTTGTGCGGGCCTGCTGGAATGAGCTCTTCACCCTCGGCCTGGCCCAGTG
TGCCCAGGTCATGAGTCTCTCCACCATCCTGGCTGCCATTGTCAACCACCTGCAGAACAGCATCCAGGAA
GATAAACTTTCTGGTGACCGGATAAAGCAAGTCATGGAGCACATCTGGAAGCTGCAGGAGTTCTGTAACA
GCATGGCGAAGCTGGATATAGATGGCTATGAGTATGCATACCTTAAAGCTATAGTTCTCTTTAGCCCCGA
TCATCCAGGTTTGACCAGCACAAGCCAGATTGAAAAATTCCAAGAAAAGGCACAGATGGAGTTGCAGGAC
TATGTTCAGAAAACCTACTCAGAAGACACCTACCGATTGGCCCGGATCCTCGTTCGCCTGCCGGCACTCA
GGCTGATGAGCTCCAACATAACAGAAGAACTTTTTTTTACTGGTCTCATTGGCAATGTTTCGATAGACAG
CATAATCCCCTACATCCTCAAGATGGAGACAGCAGAGTATAATGGCCAGATCACCGGAGCCAGTCTATGA
GACCCAGCTTTCTTGTACAAAGTGGTTGATATCGGTAAGCCTATCCCTAACCCTCTCCTCGGTCTCGATT
CTACGTAGTAATGAACTAGTCCGTAACTTGAAAGTATTTCGATTTCTTGGCTTTATATATCTTGTGGAAA
GGACGAGAATTCCCAACAAACTGACATGCA
