>Addgene plasmid #144439 | TFORF2963 | depositor partial sequence | sequence record 285433 | Barcode
GAATTCCCAACAAACTGACATGCA
